>Addgene plasmid #115569 | GFP-X2R1 | addgene full sequence | sequence record 226337 | Addgene NGS Result
ATCCTTTTGTTGTTTCCGGGTGTACAATATGGACTTCCTCTTTTCTGGCAACCAAACCCATACATCGGGA
TTCCTATAATACCTTCGTTGGTCTCCCTAACATGTAGGTGGCGGAGGGGAGATATACAATAGAACAGATA
CCAGACAAGACATAATGGGCTAAACAAGACTACACCAATTACACTGCCTCATTGATGGTGGTACATAACG
AACTAATACTGTAGCCCTAGACTTGATAGCCATCATCATATCGAAGTTTCACTACCCTTTTTCCATTTGC
CATCTATTGAAGTAATAATAGGCGCATGCAACTTCTTTTCTTTTTTTTTCTTTTCTCTCTCCCCCGTTGT
TGTCTCACCATATCCGCAATGACAAAAAAATGATGGAAGACACTAAAGGAAAAAATTAACGACAAAGACA
GCACCAACAGATGTCGTTGTTCCAGAGCTGATGAGGGGTATCTCGAAGCACACGAAACTTTTTCCTTCCT
TCATTCACGCACACTACTCTCTAATGAGCAACGGTATACGGCCTTCCTTCCAGTTACTTGAATTTGAAAT
AAAAAAAAGTTTGCTGTCTTGCTATCAAGTATAAATAGACCTGCAATTATTAATCTTTTGTTTCCTCGTC
ATTGTTCTCGTTCCCTTTCTTCCTTGTTTCTTTTTCTGCACAATATTTCAAGCTATACCAAGCATACAAT
CAACTCCAAGCTGGCCGCTCTAGAACTAGTGGATCCCCCGGGCTGCAGGAATTCATGAGTAAAGGAGAAG
AACTTTTCACTGGAGTTGTCCCAATTCTTGTTGAATTAGATGGTGATGTTAATGGGCACAAATTTTCTGT
CAGTGGAGAGGGTGAAGGTGATGCAACATACGGAAAACTTACCCTTAAATTTATTTGCACTACTGGAAAA
CTACCTGTTCCATGGCCAACACTTGTCACTACTTTCACTTATGGTGTTCAATGCTTTTCAAGATACCCAG
ATCATATGAAACGGCATGACTTTTTCAAGAGTGCCATGCCCGAAGGTTATGTACAGGAAAGAACTATATT
TTTCAAAGATGACGGGAACTACAAGACACGTGCTGAAGTCAAGTTTGAAGGTGATACCCTTGTTAATAGA
ATCGAGTTAAAAGGTATTGATTTTAAAGAAGATGGAAACATTCTTGGACACAAATTGGAATACAACTATA
ACTCACACAATGTATACATCATGGCAGACAAACAAAAGAATGGAATCAAAGTTAACTTCAAAATTAGACA
CAACATTGAAGATGGAAGCGTTCAACTAGCAGACCATTATCAACAAAATACTCCAATTGGCGATGGCCCT
GTCCTTTTACCAGACAACCATTACCTGTCCACACAATCTGCCCTTTCGAAAGATCCCAACGAAAAGAGAG
ACCACATGGTCCTTCTTGAGTTTGTAACAGCTGCTGGGATTACACATGGCATGGATGAACTATACAAAGG
TTCTTCAAGAAGACCTGGATCATCTAAGAGGCCTTAAAAGCTTATCGATACCGTCGACCTCGAGTCATGT
AATTAGTTATGTCACGCTTACATTCACGCCCTCCCCCCACATCCGCTCTAACCGAAAAGGAAGGAGTTAG
ACAACCTGAAGTCTAGGTCCCTATTTATTTTTTTATAGTTATGTTAGTATTAAGAACGTTATTTATATTT
CAAATTTTTCTTTTTTTTCTGTACAGACGCGTGTACGCATGTAACATTATACTGAAAACCTTGCTTGAGA
AGGTTTTGGGACGCTCGAAGGCTTTAATTTGCGGCCGGTACCAGCTTTTGTTCCCTTTAGTGAGGGTTAA
TTTCGAGCTTGGCGTAATCATGGTCATAGCTGTTTCCTGTGTGAAATTGTTATCCGCTCACAATTCCACA
CAACATACGAGCCGGAAGCATAAAGTGTAAAGCCTGGGGTGCCTAATGAGTGAGCTAACTCACATTAATT
GCGTTGCGCTCACTGCCCGCTTTCCAGTCGGGAAACCTGTCGTGCCAGCTGCATTAATGAATCGGCCAAC
GCGCGGGGAGAGGCGGTTTGCGTATTGGGCGCTCTTCCGCTTCCTCGCTCACTGACTCGCTGCGCTCGGT
CGTTCGGCTGCGGCGAGCGGTATCAGCTCACTCAAAGGCGGTAATACGGTTATCCACAGAATCAGGGGAT
AACGCAGGAAAGAACATGTGAGCAAAAGGCCAGCAAAAGGCCAGGAACCGTAAAAAGGCCGCGTTGCTGG
CGTTTTTCCATAGGCTCCGCCCCCCTGACGAGCATCACAAAAATCGACGCTCAAGTCAGAGGTGGCGAAA
CCCGACAGGACTATAAAGATACCAGGCGTTTCCCCCTGGAAGCTCCCTCGTGCGCTCTCCTGTTCCGACC
CTGCCGCTTACCGGATACCTGTCCGCCTTTCTCCCTTCGGGAAGCGTGGCGCTTTCTCATAGCTCACGCT
GTAGGTATCTCAGTTCGGTGTAGGTCGTTCGCTCCAAGCTGGGCTGTGTGCACGAACCCCCCGTTCAGCC
CGACCGCTGCGCCTTATCCGGTAACTATCGTCTTGAGTCCAACCCGGTAAGACACGACTTATCGCCACTG
GCAGCAGCCACTGGTAACAGGATTAGCAGAGCGAGGTATGTAGGCGGTGCTACAGAGTTCTTGAAGTGGT
GGCCTAACTACGGCTACACTAGAAGAACAGTATTTGGTATCTGCGCTCTGCTGAAGCCAGTTACCTTCGG
AAAAAGAGTTGGTAGCTCTTGATCCGGCAAACAAACCACCGCTGGTAGCGGTGGTTTTTTTGTTTGCAAG
CAGCAGATTACGCGCAGAAAAAAAGGATCTCAAGAAGATCCTTTGATCTTTTCTACGGGGTCTGACGCTC
AGTGGAACGAAAACTCACGTTAAGGGATTTTGGTCATGAGATTATCAAAAAGGATCTTCACCTAGATCCT
TTTAAATTAAAAATGAAGTTTTAAATCAATCTAAAGTATATATGAGTAAACTTGGTCTGACAGTTACCAA
TGCTTAATCAGTGAGGCACCTATCTCAGCGATCTGTCTATTTCGTTCATCCATAGTTGCCTGACTCCCCG
TCGTGTAGATAACTACGATACGGGAGGGCTTACCATCTGGCCCCAGTGCTGCAATGATACCGCGAGACCC
ACGCTCACCGGCTCCAGATTTATCAGCAATAAACCAGCCAGCCGGAAGGGCCGAGCGCAGAAGTGGTCCT
GCAACTTTATCCGCCTCCATCCAGTCTATTAATTGTTGCCGGGAAGCTAGAGTAAGTAGTTCGCCAGTTA
ATAGTTTGCGCAACGTTGTTGCCATTGCTACAGGCATCGTGGTGTCACGCTCGTCGTTTGGTATGGCTTC
ATTCAGCTCCGGTTCCCAACGATCAAGGCGAGTTACATGATCCCCCATGTTGTGCAAAAAAGCGGTTAGC
TCCTTCGGTCCTCCGATCGTTGTCAGAAGTAAGTTGGCCGCAGTGTTATCACTCATGGTTATGGCAGCAC
TGCATAATTCTCTTACTGTCATGCCATCCGTAAGATGCTTTTCTGTGACTGGTGAGTACTCAACCAAGTC
ATTCTGAGAATAGTGTATGCGGCGACCGAGTTGCTCTTGCCCGGCGTCAATACGGGATAATACCGCGCCA
CATAGCAGAACTTTAAAAGTGCTCATCATTGGAAAACGTTCTTCGGGGCGAAAACTCTCAAGGATCTTAC
CGCTGTTGAGATCCAGTTCGATGTAACCCACTCGTGCACCCAACTGATCTTCAGCATCTTTTACTTTCAC
CAGCGTTTCTGGGTGAGCAAAAACAGGAAGGCAAAATGCCGCAAAAAAGGGAATAAGGGCGACACGGAAA
TGTTGAATACTCATACTCTTCCTTTTTCAATATTATTGAAGCATTTATCAGGGTTATTGTCTCATGAGCG
GATACATATTTGAATGTATTTAGAAAAATAAACAAATAGGGGTTCCGCGCACATTTCCCCGAAAAGTGCC
ACCTGGGTCCTTTTCATCACGTGCTATAAAAATAATTATAATTTAAATTTTTTAATATAAATATATAAAT
TAAAAATAGAAAGTAAAAAAAGAAATTAAAGAAAAAATAGTTTTTGTTTTCCGAAGATGTAAAAGACTCT
AGGGGGATCGCCAACAAATACTACCTTTTATCTTGCTCTTCCTGCTCTCAGGTATTAATGCCGAATTGTT
TCATCTTGTCTGTGTAGAAGACCACACACGAAAATCCTGTGATTTTACATTTTACTTATCGTTAATCGAA
TGTATATCTATTTAATCTGCTTTTCTTGTCTAATAAATATATATGTAAAGTACGCTTTTTGTTGAAATTT
TTTAAACCTTTGTTTATTTTTTTTTCTTCATTCCGTAACTCTTCTACCTTCTTTATTTACTTTCTAAAAT
CCAAATACAAAACATAAAAATAAATAAACACAGAGTAAATTCCCAAATTATTCCATCATTAAAAGATACG
AGGCGCGTGTAAGTTACAGGCAAGCGATCCGTCTAAGAAACCATTATTATCATGACATTAACCTATAAAA
ATAGGCGTATCACGAGGCCCTTTCGTCTCGCGCGTTTCGGTGATGACGGTGAAAACCTCTGACACATGCA
GCTCCCGGAGACGGTCACAGCTTGTCTGTAAGCGGATGCCGGGAGCAGACAAGCCCGTCAGGGCGCGTCA
GCGGGTGTTGGCGGGTGTCGGGGCTGGCTTAACTATGCGGCATCAGAGCAGATTGTACTGAGAGTGCACC
ATACCACCTTTTCAATTCATCATTTTTTTTTTATTCTTTTTTTTGATTTCGGTTTCCTTGAAATTTTTTT
GATTCGGTAATCTCCGAACAGAAGGAAGAACGAAGGAAGGAGCACAGACTTAGATTGGTATATATACGCA
TATGTAGTGTTGAAGAAACATGAAATTGCCCAGTATTCTTAACCCAACTGCACAGAACAAAAACCTGCAG
GAAACGAAGATAAATCATGTCGAAAGCTACATATAAGGAACGTGCTGCTACTCATCCTAGTCCTGTTGCT
GCCAAGCTATTTAATATCATGCACGAAAAGCAAACAAACTTGTGTGCTTCATTGGATGTTCGTACCACCA
AGGAATTACTGGAGTTAGTTGAAGCATTAGGTCCCAAAATTTGTTTACTAAAAACACATGTGGATATCTT
GACTGATTTTTCCATGGAGGGCACAGTTAAGCCGCTAAAGGCATTATCCGCCAAGTACAATTTTTTACTC
TTCGAAGACAGAAAATTTGCTGACATTGGTAATACAGTCAAATTGCAGTACTCTGCGGGTGTATACAGAA
TAGCAGAATGGGCAGACATTACGAATGCACACGGTGTGGTGGGCCCAGGTATTGTTAGCGGTTTGAAGCA
GGCGGCAGAAGAAGTAACAAAGGAACCTAGAGGCCTTTTGATGTTAGCAGAATTGTCATGCAAGGGCTCC
CTATCTACTGGAGAATATACTAAGGGTACTGTTGACATTGCGAAGAGCGACAAAGATTTTGTTATCGGCT
TTATTGCTCAAAGAGACATGGGTGGAAGAGATGAAGGTTACGATTGGTTGATTATGACACCCGGTGTGGG
TTTAGATGACAAGGGAGACGCATTGGGTCAACAGTATAGAACCGTGGATGATGTGGTCTCTACAGGATCT
GACATTATTATTGTTGGAAGAGGACTATTTGCAAAGGGAAGGGATGCTAAGGTAGAGGGTGAACGTTACA
GAAAAGCAGGCTGGGAAGCATATTTGAGAAGATGCGGCCAGCAAAACTAAAAAACTGTATTATAAGTAAA
TGCATGTATACTAAACTCACAAATTAGAGCTTCAATTTAATTATATCAGTTATTACCCTATGCGGTGTGA
AATACCGCACAGATGCGTAAGGAGAAAATACCGCATCAGGAAATTGTAAGCGTTAATATTTTGTTAAAAT
TCGCGTTAAATTTTTGTTAAATCAGCTCATTTTTTAACCAATAGGCCGAAATCGGCAAAATCCCTTATAA
ATCAAAAGAATAGACCGAGATAGGGT
[37 nt withheld, positions 6047-6083]
AAAGAACGTGGACTCCAACGTCAAAGG
[49 nt withheld, positions 6111-6159]
T
[91 nt withheld, positions 6161-6251]
G
[124 nt withheld, positions 6253-6376]
CCATTCGCCATTCAGGCTGCGCAACTGTTGGGAAGGGCGATCGGTGCGGGCCTCTTCGCTATTACGCCAG
CTGGCGAAAGGGGGATGTGCTGCAAGGCGATTAAGTTGGGTAACGCCAGGGTTTTCCCAGTCACGACGTT
GTAAAACGACGGCCAGTGAATTGTAATACGACTCACTATAGGGCGAATTGGAGCTCGCCGGGATCGAAGA
AATGATGGTAAATGAAATAGGAAATCAAGGAGCATGAAGGCAAAAGACAAATATAAGGGTCGAACGAAAA
ATAAAGTGAAAAGTGTTGATATGATGTATTTGGCTTTGCGGCGCCGAAAAAACGAGTTTACGCAATTGCA
CAATCATGCTGACTCTGTGGCGGACCCGCGCTCTTGCCGGCCCGGCGATAACGCTGGGCGTGAGGCTGTG
CCCGGCGGAGTTTTTTGCGCCTGCATTTTCCAAGGTTTACCCTGCGCTAAGGGGCGAGATTGGAGAAGCA
ATAAGAATGCCGGTTGGGGTTGCGATGATGACGACCACGACAACTGGTGTCATTATTTAAGTTGCCGAAA
GAACCTGAGTGCATTTGCAACATGAGTATACTAGAAGAATGAGCCAAGACTTGCGAGACGCGAGTTTGCC
GGTGGTGCGAACAATAGAGCGACCATGACCTTGAAGGTGAGACGCGCATAACCGCTAGAGTACTTTGAAG
AGGAAACAGCAATAGGGTTGCTACCAGTATAAATAGACAGGTACATACAACACTGGAAATGGTTGTCTGT
TTGAGTACGCTTTCAATTCATTTGGGTGTGCACTTTATTATGTTACAATATGGAAGGGAACTTTACACTT
CTCCTATGCACATATATTAATTAAAGTCCAATGCTAGTAGAGAAGGGGGGTAACACCCCTCCGCGCTCTT
TTCCGATTTTTTTCTAAACCGTGGAATATTTCGGAT
Features (pLannotate 1.2.2; 23 found; start..end, strand, type, name):
      1..705     +  promoter       ADH1 promoter: S. cerevisiae ADH1; promoter for alcohol dehydrogenase 1
    713..754     +  misc_feature   MCS (fragment): pBluescript multiple cloning site
    755..1468    +  CDS            GFP (S65T): GFP (S65T) is a basic (constitutively fluorescent) green fluorescent protein published in 1995, derived from Aequorea victoria.
   1508..1534    +  misc_feature   MCS (fragment): pBluescript multiple cloning site
   1535..1782    +  terminator     CYC1 terminator: S. cerevisiae CYC1; transcription terminator for CYC1
   1804..1822    -  promoter       T3 promoter: promoter for bacteriophage T3 RNA polymerase
   1867..1883    -  protein_bind   lac operator: The lac repressor binds to the lac operator to inhibit transcription in E. coli. This inhibition can be relieved by adding lactose or isopropyl-β-D-thiogalactopyranoside (IPTG). lac repressor encoded by lacI
   1891..1921    -  promoter       lac promoter: promoter for the E. coli lac operon
   1936..1957    -  protein_bind   CAP binding site: CAP binding activates transcription in the presence of cAMP. E. coli catabolite activator protein
   1970..2062    -  CDS            lacI (fragment): lac repressor; lacI; The lac repressor binds to the lac operator to inhibit transcription in E. coli. This inhibition can be relieved by adding lactose or isopropyl-β-D-thiogalactopyranoside (IPTG).
   2245..2833    -  rep_origin     ori: high-copy-number ColE1/pMB1/pBR322/pUC origin of replication
   3004..3864    -  CDS            AmpR: β-lactamase; bla; confers resistance to ampicillin, carbenicillin, and related antibiotics
   3865..3969    -  promoter       AmpR promoter: bla
   4006..4509    +  misc_feature   CEN/ARS: S. cerevisiae CEN6 centromere fused to an autonomously replicating sequence
   4577..4612    +  CDS            rop (fragment): Rop protein, which maintains plasmids at low copy number; rop
   4714..4763    +  misc_feature   bom (fragment): basis of mobility region from pBR322
   4771..4986    +  promoter       URA3 promoter: S. cerevisiae URA3
   4987..5790    +  CDS            URA3: orotidine-5'-phosphate decarboxylase, required for uracil biosynthesis; S. cerevisiae URA3; yeast auxotrophic marker, counterselectable with 5-fluoroorotic acid (5-FOA)
   5869..5920    +  misc_feature   bom (fragment): basis of mobility region from pBR322
   5948..6376    -  rep_origin     f1 ori (sequence partly withheld): f1 bacteriophage origin of replication; arrow indicates direction of (+) strand synthesis
   6380..6537    -  CDS            lacZα (fragment): LacZα fragment of β-galactosidase; lacZ fragment
   6540..6558    +  promoter       T7 promoter: promoter for bacteriophage T7 RNA polymerase
   6620..6958    +  CDS            YO085_YEAST: Protein predicted: Swiss-Prot protein existence level 4. From Saccharomyces cerevisiae (strain ATCC 204508 / S288c) (Baker's yeast).
