[The description below was written by a language model from this plasmid's Addgene catalogue record and pLannotate feature annotations shown in this document.]
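Description:
GFP-X2R1 is a yeast expression shuttle plasmid of 7,322 bp, catalogued as built on a pRS406-ADH1/CYC1 backbone into which the multiple cloning site of pRS316 was inserted. It is propagated in E. coli through a ColE1/pUC-type origin with ampicillin resistance (AmpR), and also carries an f1 origin. In Saccharomyces cerevisiae it is selected through the URA3 auxotrophic marker, which can be counterselected with 5-FOA. pRS406 is normally an integrating vector, but the feature table annotates a CEN6/ARS element. The sequenced plasmid therefore appears able to replicate episomally as a low-copy centromeric plasmid in yeast. The record does not comment on this difference. Residual pBluescript-derived elements are also present, including T3 and T7 promoters, lac promoter/operator pieces and a lacZα fragment. A predicted yeast open reading frame lies upstream of the ADH1 promoter, probably as part of the cloned promoter region.

The payload is a synthetic GFP reporter cloned between EcoRI and HindIII sites, expressed from the constitutive S. cerevisiae ADH1 promoter and terminated by the CYC1 terminator. The annotated coding sequence matches GFP (S65T). According to the catalogue, two repeats of the Gcn5 consensus acetylation motif are fused to its C-terminus. They are not separately annotated, but the short gap between the GFP annotation and the downstream MCS fragment is consistent with them. In this variant the lysine of the first motif is changed to arginine, which removes that acetyl-acceptor site and leaves the second intact. The construct belongs to a series of synthetic non-histone substrates used to study substrate targeting by the Gcn5 acetyltransferase and sirtuin deacetylases. It presumably serves as a site-specific control alongside the parental GFP-X2.
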