Addgene plasmid #115569: GFP-X2R1
Purpose: GFP-X2 where the first consensus motif's lysine is mutated to arginine
Depositing lab: Michael Downey. Depositing organization: University of Ottawa. Publication: A synthetic non-histone substrate to study substrate targeting by the Gcn5 HAT and sirtuin HDACs. Rossl A, Denoncourt A, Lin MS, Downey M. J Biol Chem. 2019 Apr 19;294(16):6227-6239. doi: 10.1074/jbc.RA118.006051. Epub 2019 Feb 25. PubMed 30804216.
Backbone
  Vector backbone: pRS406-ADH1/CYC1
  Total vector size (bp): 7322
  Modifications to backbone: Inserted multiple cloning site of pRS316
  Vector type: Bacterial Expression, Yeast Expression
  Selectable markers: URA3
Growth in bacteria
  Bacterial resistance: Ampicillin, 100 μg/mL
  Growth temperature: 37°C
  Growth strain: DH5alpha
  Copy number: Low Copy
Gene/Insert
  Gene/Insert name: Green Fluorescent Protein (alt name: GFP)
  Species: Synthetic
  Insert size (bp): 753
  Mutation: Two repeats of the Gcn5 consensus motif are tagged to C-term of GFP, first site mutated to Arginine
  Promoter: ADH1
  Cloning method: Restriction Enzyme; 5′ cloning site EcoRI (not destroyed); 3′ cloning site HindIII (not destroyed)
  Sequencing primers: 5′ TAATGAGCAACGGTATACGG; 3′ AATGTTACATGCGTACACGC
Terms and licenses: Academic/Nonprofit Terms; Industry Terms: Not Available to Industry
Depositor comments: Please visit https://www.biorxiv.org/content/10.1101/345637v1 for bioRxiv preprint.
How to cite: GFP-X2R1 was a gift from Michael Downey (Addgene plasmid # 115569 ; http://n2t.net/addgene:115569 ; RRID:Addgene_115569)
