>Addgene plasmid #115569 | GFP-X2R1 | depositor partial sequence | sequence record 221198 | Primer used within ADH1 promoter
TTTGTTTCCTCGTCATTGTTCTCGTTCCCTTTCTTCCTTGTTTCTTTTTCTGCACAATATTTCAAGCTAT
ACCAAGCATACAATCAACTCCAAGCTGGCCGCTCTAGAACTAGTGGATCCCCCGGGCTGCAGGAATTCAT
GAGTAAAGGAGAAGAACTTTTCACTGGAGTTGTCCCAATTCTTGTTGAATTAGATGGTGATGTTAATGGG
CACAAATTTTCTGTCAGTGGAGAGGGTGAAGGTGATGCAACATACGGAAAACTTACCCTTAAATTTATTT
GCACTACTGGAAAACTACCTGTTCCATGGCCAACACTTGTCACTACTTTCACTTATGGTGTTCAATGCTT
TTCAAGATACCCAGATCATATGAAACGGCATGACTTTTTCAAGAGTGCCATGCCCGAAGGTTATGTACAG
GAAAGAACTATATTTTTCAAAGATGACGGGAACTACAAGACACGTGCTGAAGTCAAGTTTGAAGGTGATA
CCCTTGTTAATAGAATCGAGTTAAAAGGTATTGATTTTAAAGAAGATGGAAACATTCTTGGACACAAATT
GGAATACAACTATAACTCACACAATGTATACATCATGGCAGACAAACAAAAGAATGGAATCAAAGTTAAC
TTCAAAATTAGACACAACATTGAAGATGGAAGCGTTCAACTAGCAGACCATTATCAACAAAATACTCCAA
TTGGCGATGGCCCTGTCCTTTTACCAGACAACCATTACCTGTCCACACAATCTGCCCTTT
