>Addgene plasmid #115569 | GFP-X2R1 | depositor partial sequence | sequence record 221199 | Primer used within GFP sequence
TCTTGAGTTTGTAACAGCTGCTGGGATTACACATGGCATGGATGAACTATACAAAGGTTCTTCAAGAAGA
CCTGGATCATCTAAGAGGCCTTAAAAGCTTATCGATACCGTCGACCTCGAGTCATGTAATTAGTTATGTC
ACGCTTACATTCACGCCCTCCCCCCACATCCGCTCTAACCGAAAAGGAAGGAGTTAGACAACCTGAAGTC
TAGGTCCCTATTTATTTTTTTATAGTTATGTTAGTATTAAGAACGTTATTTATATTTCAAATTTTTCTTT
TTTTTCTGTACAGACGCGTGTACGCATGTAACATTATACTGAAAACCTTGCTTGAGAAGGTTTTGGGACG
CTCGAAGGCTTTAATTTGCGGCCGGTACCAGCTTTTGTTCCCTTTAGTGAGGGTTAATTTCGAGCTTGGC
GTAATCATGGTCATAGCTGTTTCCTGTGTGAAATTGTTATCCGCTCACAATTCCACACAACATACGAGCC
GGAAGCATAAAGTGTAAAGCCTGGGGTGCCTAATGAGTGAGCTAACTCACATTAATTGCGTTGCGCTCAC
TGCCCGCTTTCCAGTCGGGAAACCTGTCGTGCCAGCTGCATTAATGAATCGGCCAACGCGCGGGGAGAGG
CGGTTTGCGTATTGGGCGCTCTTCCGCTTCCTCGCTCACTGACTCGCTGCGCTCGGTCGTTCGGCTGCGG
CGAGCGGTATCAGCTCACTCAAAGGCGGTAATACGGTTATCCACAGAAT
