>Addgene plasmid #115569 | GFP-X2R1 | depositor partial sequence | sequence record 221200 | Reverse primer used within CYC1 terminator
TCAGGTTGTCTAACTCCTTCCTTTTCGGTTAGAGCGGATGTGGGGGGAGGGCGTGAATGTAAGCGTGACA
TAACTAATTACATGACTCGAGGTCGACGGTATCGATAAGCTTTTAAGGCCTCTTAGATGATCCAGGTCTT
CTTGAAGAACCTTTGTATAGTTCATCCATGCCATGTGTAATCCCAGCAGCTGTTACAAACTCAAGAAGGA
CCATGTGGTCTCTCTTTTCGTTGGGATCTTTCGAAAGGGCAGATTGTGTGGACAGGTAATGGTTGTCTGG
TAAAAGGACAGGGCCATCGCCAATTGGAGTATTTTGTTGATAATGGTCTGCTAGTTGAACGCTTCCATCT
TCAATGTTGTGTCTAATTTTGAAGTTAACTTTGATTCCATTCTTTTGTTTGTCTGCCATGATGTATACAT
TGTGTGAGTTATAGTTGTATTCCAATTTGTGTCCAAGAATGTTTCCATCTTCTTTAAAATCAATACCTTT
TAACTCGATTCTATTAACAAGGGTATCACCTTCAAACTTGACTTCAGCACGTGTCTTGTAGTTCCCGTCA
TCTTTGAAAAATATAGTTCTTTCCTGTACATAACCTTCGGGCATGGCACTCTTGAAAAAGTCATGCCGTT
TCATATGATCTGGGTATCTTGAAAAGCATTGAACACCATAAGTGAAAGTAGTGACAAGTGTTGGCCATGG
AACANNTAGTTTTCCAGTAGTGCAAATAAATTTAAGGGTAAGTTTTCCGTATGTTGCATCACCTTCACCC
TCTCCACTGAC
